Addgene plasmid #53187: pmU6-gRNA
Purpose: (Empty Backbone) Expresses the S. pyogenes sgRNA from the mouse U6 promoter
Depositing lab: Charles Gersbach. Depositing organization: Duke University. Publication: Multiplex CRISPR/Cas9-based genome engineering from a single lentiviral vector. Kabadi AM, Ousterout DG, Hilton IB, Gersbach CA. Nucleic Acids Res. 2014 Aug 13. pii: gku749. 10.1093/nar/gku749 PubMed 25122746.
Backbone
  Vector backbone: pzDonor
  Backbone size (bp): 3542
  Vector type: Mammalian Expression, CRISPR
  Promoter: mouse U6
Growth in bacteria
  Bacterial resistance: Kanamycin, 50 μg/mL
  Growth temperature: 37°C
  Growth strain: DH5alpha
  Copy number: Unknown
Gene/Insert
  Cloning method: Restriction Enzyme
  Sequencing primers: 3′ M13 Reverse
Terms and licenses: Academic/Nonprofit Terms; Industry Terms: Not Available to Industry
How to cite: pmU6-gRNA was a gift from Charles Gersbach (Addgene plasmid # 53187 ; http://n2t.net/addgene:53187 ; RRID:Addgene_53187)
