[The description below was written by a language model from this plasmid's Addgene catalogue record and pLannotate feature annotations shown in this document.]
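Description:
pmU6-gRNA is a small (3,542 bp) empty-backbone plasmid for expressing a Streptococcus pyogenes single guide RNA in mammalian cells, built on the pzDonor backbone. Its functional core is a mouse U6 snRNA promoter, an RNA polymerase III promoter suited to producing short, uncapped, non-polyadenylated transcripts. This is followed after a short gap by the S. pyogenes Cas9 gRNA scaffold. As an empty backbone it carries no target-specific protospacer. The user adds one by restriction enzyme cloning, presumably into the gap between promoter and scaffold, although the record does not name the enzyme or site used. The plasmid does not encode Cas9, so the nuclease or a dCas9 derivative must be supplied from another construct.

The remainder of the plasmid is standard cloning-vector sequence. A high-copy ColE1/pUC-type origin supports replication in E. coli, and an f1 origin is also present. Selection relies on the Tn5 aminoglycoside phosphotransferase gene (NeoR/KanR), which sits downstream of both a bacterial AmpR (bla) promoter and the SV40 enhancer/early promoter. This arrangement gives kanamycin resistance in bacteria and could in principle give G418 resistance in mammalian cells. T7 and T3 phage promoters, lac promoter/operator elements, and lacZα and lacI fragments flank the cassette as remnants of the parental multiple cloning region.

The associated publication describes multiplex CRISPR/Cas9 genome engineering from a single lentiviral vector. That context suggests this plasmid may be one of a set of Pol III promoter-driven sgRNA vectors, but the record does not describe that workflow. It can also serve for transient sgRNA delivery by transfection.
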