Features (pLannotate 1.2.2; 14 found; start..end, strand, type, name):
      1..314     +  promoter       U6 promoter: RNA polymerase III promoter for mouse U6 snRNA (Das et al., 1988)
    332..407     +  misc_RNA       gRNA scaffold: guide RNA scaffold for the Streptococcus pyogenes CRISPR/Cas9 system
    452..470     -  promoter       T3 promoter: promoter for bacteriophage T3 RNA polymerase
    515..531     -  protein_bind   lac operator: The lac repressor binds to the lac operator to inhibit transcription in E. coli. This inhibition can be relieved by adding lactose or isopropyl-β-D-thiogalactopyranoside (IPTG). lac repressor encoded by lacI
    539..569     -  promoter       lac promoter: promoter for the E. coli lac operon
    584..605     -  protein_bind   CAP binding site: CAP binding activates transcription in the presence of cAMP. E. coli catabolite activator protein
    618..710     -  CDS            lacI (fragment): lac repressor; lacI; The lac repressor binds to the lac operator to inhibit transcription in E. coli. This inhibition can be relieved by adding lactose or isopropyl-β-D-thiogalactopyranoside (IPTG).
    893..1481    -  rep_origin     ori: high-copy-number ColE1/pMB1/pBR322/pUC origin of replication
   1558..2352    -  CDS            NeoR/KanR: aminoglycoside phosphotransferase from Tn5; aph(3')-II (or nptII); confers resistance to neomycin, kanamycin, and G418 (Geneticin®)
   2387..2744    -  promoter       SV40 promoter: SV40 enhancer and early promoter
   2746..2850    -  promoter       AmpR promoter: bla
   2903..3331    -  rep_origin     f1 ori (sequence partly withheld): f1 bacteriophage origin of replication; arrow indicates direction of (+) strand synthesis
   3336..3491    -  CDS            lacZα (fragment): LacZα fragment of β-galactosidase; lacZ fragment
   3499..3517    +  promoter       T7 promoter: promoter for bacteriophage T7 RNA polymerase
>Addgene plasmid #53187 | pmU6-gRNA | addgene full sequence | sequence record 266820 | Addgene NGS Result
GATCCGACGCCGCCATCTCTAGGCCCGCGCCGGCCCCCTCGCACAGACTTGTGGGAGAAGCTCGGCTACT
CCCCTGCCCCGGTTAATTTGCATATAATATTTCCTAGTAACTATAGAGGCTTAATGTGCGATAAAAGACA
GATAATCTGTTCTTTTTAATACTAGCTACATTTTACATGATAGGCTTGGATTTCTATAAGAGATACAAAT
ACTAAATTATTATTTTAAAAAACAGCACAAAAGGAAACTCACCCTAACTGTAAAGTAATTGTGTGTTTTG
AGACTATAAATATCCCTTGGAGAAAAGCCTTGTTTGTCTTCGAGAAGACCTGTTTTAGAGCTAGAAATAG
CAAGTTAAAATAAGGCTAGTCCGTTATCAACTTGAAAAAGTGGCACCGAGTCGGTGCTTTTTTTGTACTG
AGACGCCGCGGTGGAGCTCCAGCTTTTGTTCCCTTTAGTGAGGGTTAATTGCGCGCTTGGCGTAATCATG
GTCATAGCTGTTTCCTGTGTGAAATTGTTATCCGCTCACAATTCCACACAACATACGAGCCGGAAGCATA
AAGTGTAAAGCCTGGGGTGCCTAATGAGTGAGCTAACTCACATTAATTGCGTTGCGCTCACTGCCCGCTT
TCCAGTCGGGAAACCTGTCGTGCCAGCTGCATTAATGAATCGGCCAACGCGCGGGGAGAGGCGGTTTGCG
TATTGGGCGCTCTTCCGCTTCCTCGCTCACTGACTCGCTGCGCTCGGTCGTTCGGCTGCGGCGAGCGGTA
TCAGCTCACTCAAAGGCGGTAATACGGTTATCCACAGAATCAGGGGATAACGCAGGAAAGAACATGTGAG
CAAAAGGCCAGCAAAAGGCCAGGAACCGTAAAAAGGCCGCGTTGCTGGCGTTTTTCCATAGGCTCCGCCC
CCCTGACGAGCATCACAAAAATCGACGCTCAAGTCAGAGGTGGCGAAACCCGACAGGACTATAAAGATAC
CAGGCGTTTCCCCCTGGAAGCTCCCTCGTGCGCTCTCCTGTTCCGACCCTGCCGCTTACCGGATACCTGT
CCGCCTTTCTCCCTTCGGGAAGCGTGGCGCTTTCTCATAGCTCACGCTGTAGGTATCTCAGTTCGGTGTA
GGTCGTTCGCTCCAAGCTGGGCTGTGTGCACGAACCCCCCGTTCAGCCCGACCGCTGCGCCTTATCCGGT
AACTATCGTCTTGAGTCCAACCCGGTAAGACACGACTTATCGCCACTGGCAGCAGCCACTGGTAACAGGA
TTAGCAGAGCGAGGTATGTAGGCGGTGCTACAGAGTTCTTGAAGTGGTGGCCTAACTACGGCTACACTAG
AAGAACAGTATTTGGTATCTGCGCTCTGCTGAAGCCAGTTACCTTCGGAAAAAGAGTTGGTAGCTCTTGA
TCCGGCAAACAAACCACCGCTGGTAGCGGTGGTTTTTTTGTTTGCAAGCAGCAGATTACGCGCAGAAAAA
AAGGATCTCAAGAAGATCCTTTGATCTTTTCTACGGGGTCTGACGCTCAGTGGAACGAAAACTCACGTTA
AGGGATTTTGGTCATGATCAGAAGAACTCGTCAAGAAGGCGATAGAAGGCGATGCGCTGCGAATCGGGAG
CGGCGATACCGTAAAGCACGAGGAAGCGGTCAGCCCATTCGCCGCCAAGCTCTTCAGCAATATCACGGGT
AGCCAACGCTATGTCCTGATAGCGGTCCGCCACACCCAGCCGGCCACAGTCGATGAATCCAGAAAAGCGG
CCATTTTCCACCATGATATTCGGCAAGCAGGCATCGCCATGGGTCACGACGAGATCCTCGCCGTCGGGCA
TGCTCGCCTTGAGCCTGGCGAACAGTTCGGCTGGCGCGAGCCCCTGATGCTCTTCGTCCAGATCATCCTG
ATCGACAAGACCGGCTTCCATCCGAGTACGTGCTCGCTCGATGCGATGTTTCGCTTGGTGGTCGAATGGG
CAGGTAGCCGGATCAAGCGTATGCAGCCGCCGCATTGCATCAGCCATGATGGATACTTTCTCGGCAGGAG
CAAGGTGAGATGACAGGAGATCCTGCCCCGGCACTTCGCCCAATAGCAGCCAGTCCCTTCCCGCTTCAGT
GACAACGTCGAGCACAGCTGCGCAAGGAACGCCCGTCGTGGCCAGCCACGATAGCCGCGCTGCCTCGTCT
TGCAGTTCATTCAGGGCACCGGACAGGTCGGTCTTGACAAAAAGAACCGGGCGCCCCTGCGCTGACAGCC
GGAACACGGCGGCATCAGAGCAGCCGATTGTCTGTTGTGCCCAGTCATAGCCGAATAGCCTCTCCACCCA
AGCGGCCGGAGAACCTGCGTGCAATCCATCTTGTTCAATCATGCGAAACGATCCTCATCCTGTCTCTTGA
TCGATCTTTGCAAAAGCCTAGGCCTCCAAAAAAGCCTCCTCACTACTTCTGGAATAGCTCAGAGGCCGAG
GCGGCCTCGGCCTCTGCATAAATAAAAAAAATTAGTCAGCCATGGGGCGGAGAATGGGCGGAACTGGGCG
GAGTTAGGGGCGGGATGGGCGGAGTTAGGGGCGGGACTATGGTTGCTGACTAATTGAGATGCATGCTTTG
CATACTTCTGCCTGCTGGGGAGCCTGGGGACTTTCCACACCTGGTTGCTGACTAATTGAGATGCATGCTT
TGCATACTTCTGCCTGCTGGGGAGCCTGGGGACTTTCCACACCCTAACTGACACACATTCCACAGCTGGT
TCTTTCCGCCTCAGGACTCTTCCTTTTTCAATATTATTGAAGCATTTATCAGGGTTATTGTCTCATGAGC
GGATACATATTTGAATGTATTTAGAAAAATAAACAAATAGGGGTTCCGCGCACATTTCCCCGAAAAGTGC
CACCTAAATTGTAAGCGTTAATATTTTGTTAAAATTCGCGTTAAATTTTTGTTAAATCAGCTCATTTTTT
AACCAATAGGCCGAAATCGGCAAAATCCCTTATAAATCAAAAGAATAGACCGAGATAGGGT
[37 nt withheld, positions 3002-3038]
AAAGAACGTGGACTCCAACGTCAAAGG
[49 nt withheld, positions 3066-3114]
T
[91 nt withheld, positions 3116-3206]
G
[124 nt withheld, positions 3208-3331]
CCCATTCGCCATTCAGGCTGCGCAACTGTTGGGAAGGGCGATCGGTGCGGGCCTCTTCGCTATTACGCCA
GCTGGCGAAAGGGGGATGTGCTGCAAGGCGATTAAGTTGGGTAACGCCAGGGTTTTCCCAGTCACGACGT
TGTAAAACGACGGCCAGTGAGCGCGCGTAATACGACTCACTATAGGGCGAATTGGGTACCCGTCTCAGAT
A
