>Addgene plasmid #53187 | pmU6-gRNA | addgene partial sequence | sequence record 86614 | M13pUC-Fwd 5'-CCCAGTCACGACGTTGTAAAACG-3'
TCACTATAGGGCGAATTGGGTACCCGTCTCAGATAGATCCGACGCCGCCATCTCTAGGCCCGCGCCGGCC
CCCTCGCACAGACTTGTGGGAGAAGCTCGGCTACTCCCCTGCCCCGGTTAATTTGCATATAATATTTCCT
AGTAACTATAGAGGCTTAATGTGCGATAAAAGACAGATAATCTGTTCTTTTTAATACTAGCTACATTTTA
CATGATAGGCTTGGATTTCTATAAGAGATACAAATACTAAATTATTATTTTAAAAAACAGCACAAAAGGA
AACTCACCCTAACTGTAAAGTAATTGTGTGTTTTGAGACTATAAATATCCCTTGGAGAAAAGCCTTGTTT
GTCTTCGAGAAGACCTGTTTTAGAGCTAGAAATAGCAAGTTAAAATAAGGCTAGTCCGTTATCAACTTGA
AAAAGTGGCACCGAGTCGGTGCTTTTTTTGTACTGAGACGCCGCGGTGGAGCTCCAGCTTTTGTTCCCTT
TAGTGAGGGTTAATTGCGCGCTTGGCGTAATCATGGTCATAGCTGTTTCCTGTGTGAAATTGTTATCCGC
TCACAATTCCACACAACATACGAGCCGGAAGCATAAAGTGTAAAGCCTGGGGTGCCTAATGAGTGAGCTA
ACTCACATTAATTGCGTTGCGCTCACTGCCCGCTTTCCAGTCGGGAAACCTGTCGTGCCAGCTGCATTAA
TGAATCGGCCAACGCGCGGGGAGAGGCGGTTTGCGTATTGGGCGCTCTTCCGCTTCCTCGCTCACTGACT
CGCTGCGCTCGGTCGTTCGGCTGCGGCGAGCGGTATCAGCTCACTCAAAGGCGGTAATACGGTTATCCAC
AGAATCAGGGGATAACGCAGGAAAGAACATGTGAGCAAAAGGCCAGC
