>Addgene plasmid #53187 | pmU6-gRNA | addgene partial sequence | sequence record 112501 | M13pUC-Rev 5'-AGCGGATAACAATTTCACACAGG-3'
TCACTAAAGGGAACAAAAGCTGGAGCTCCACCGCGGCGTCTCAGTACAAAAAAAGCACCGACTCGGTGCC
ACTTTTTCAAGTTGATAACGGACTAGCCTTATTTTAACTTGCTATTTCTAGCTCTAAAACAGGTCTTCTC
GAAGACAAACAAGGCTTTTCTCCAAGGGATATTTATAGTCTCAAAACACACAATTACTTTACAGTTAGGG
TGAGTTTCCTTTTGTGCTGTTTTTTAAAATAATAATTTAGTATTTGTATCTCTTATAGAAATCCAAGCCT
ATCATGTAAAATGTAGCTAGTATTAAAAAGAACAGATTATCTGTCTTTTATCGCACATTAAGCCTCTATA
GTTACTAGGAAATATTATATGCAAATTAACCGGGGCAGGGGAGTAGCCGAGCTTCTCCCACAAGTCTGTG
CGAGGGGGCCGGCGCGGGCCTAGAGATGGCGGCGTCGGATCTATCTGAGACGGGTACCCAATTCGCCCTA
TAGTGAGTCGTATTACGCGCGCTCACTGGCCGTCGTTTTACAACGTCGTGACTGGGAAAACCCTGGCGTT
ACCCAACTTAATCGCCTTGCAGCACATCCCCCTTTCGCCAGCTGGCGTAATAGCGAAGAGGCCCGCACCG
ATCGCCCTTCCCAACAGTTGCGCAGCCTGAATGGCGAAT
